>Addgene plasmid #225141 | pET22b Ag43 160N 6H mCherry-R5 AmpR | addgene full sequence | sequence record 460500 | Addgene NGS Result
ATCCGGATATAGTTCCTCCTTTCAGCAAAAAACCCCTCAAGACCCGTTTAGAGGCCCCAAGGGGTTATGC
TAGTTATTGCTCAGCGGTGGCAGCAGCCAACTCAGCTTCCTTTCGGGCTTTGTTAGCAGCCGGATCTCAG
TGGTGGTGGTGGTGGTGCTCGAGTCATCAGAAGGTCACATTCAGTGTGGCCTGACCGTTATACCCTTCAG
CGCTGCTGCCGCTGACGCTGTGGGCATAACCGGCCTGAACGCCCAGGGTGATATTTTCCCGGACACGGGC
TTCCAGTCCGGCCTGCAGGTCCAGTGATGTGCCATTCTGTGAGGGAGAGAACGTCATCCCGCTGCCTGCA
GTGGAAGTCCCCACACGCATATCTCCCCGGGAGCTGAAGGTGCGGATAACAGAAGGCTGTACCCACCAGT
TCACCGGTAATTCACTCACACTGTGTTTTGCACTGTCACGCAGGGGGGCACGGGATGAGGTGCCTTCGCC
AAAGGTCATATCGTTGTGGCTGCCCAGACGGAAACCGGCACGCACATGTTGTGCACTGCCATGCCCGAAC
TTCACATAACCGGCGTTGTCCTTACCGTCATCCAGGGAAAGTCCCTGCCAGGTATACTGCAGTTGTGGCT
CCAGCATCAGGTTGTCAGTGATACTGAAGGGCAGACCGGTTTCCAGTGAGCCCAGCCAGCCCCAGCCCCG
GGCGCGGAAGTCGTTATTGTCCGATGACGCTTTCATGCTGTGGCGGGTTCCCTGTGCCACAATGTCAGCC
CACAGGCCGGAGGACGTGTGTACCAGATTCAGGTATCCGCCCAGGCTGCCGGCATCATCCCGGACCGTGC
CGGCACGGGAGCCGTCATCATCCTTAACATCAACGGAAGAATGGCCAGCAGCACCATATACCCCCGCGGT
CACAGACATACCGGCAACCTCTGTTCTCATCAGGTCACCCTCCAGACGGACGAATCCATAGCTGCCGCTG
CTTTCCGGCGTGGCCCCACGGGCAATACCGCCATTGTTATCGTGACCGAGATGACCGCCCTGAATGCTGA
GACGGACGCTGTTGTTTTCACCATTTACACCGGTCTGATGGCTGCGGGAGCCTGCCACAATCCGGTCATA
GTCCATTGCCTGTGTCAGCATGGAGGCATACAGGGGGACTTCTGCACGATAAGCATTTTCACTGCGCAGA
TACCAGCTCTCATCACTGTCCCGGTTGAGGGAGTAGTTAAAGGCACCGGCCTGCAGCCTGTTCCCCTGGA
CAAAGGCCCCTTCCTCCGTGGTGGCACCGTTAATGGCTTCCACCACCTGAATACCCTTACCGCTGGTCGC
CAGCCCCGACGCACTGTTGCCGGCGTTCACCAGGTTCAGGATGGTTTTTCCGGTTGCCCTGCCGCCGTCA
ATGACCAGTCTGTCAGCATTGTTCTGTGCCATATCCGGGCGTACACGCAGGCTGATGGTGCCATTCTGTC
CGTTCAGGTTTTTCACTTTCAGGGTTGCCGGTACGAACTTCCCTGTGCGGGTGGAGGTGAAATGAATCTG
TCCGGCATGGCTGAGGTCATCCACCACCGACTGCACCGTGGCGTTATCGGGGATATTCCAGGTGGCACCG
GAGGCGAGAGTGACATTCGTGGGGTCAATGGCACCGTTCAGCACAGTGCTGCCGGTCAGCTTCAGGGCTG
TACCGCGCTGAGCAATGACATCCGTGGTGACGGTACTGTCGTTCAGCGTCAGCGTGCCTTCATTCAGGTT
GACGGCTTTCTGGGTGAGTGTGGTGTTGCTGACAGTGAGTGTGCCACTTCCTGATTTTTCCACGCTGCCG
TTACCGGTGAGAGAGCCTCCCTGCAGGAGTGCATCGCCTTCACGGATGGTCAGGGTATCGTTGTTCACCG
TCTTCCCGGAAAGGGTAAGTATGGCGCCGTTATTCAGCGTGGTGGTGCCCGCCAGTGTGCCGCCCCTGGC
GGTGAACAGTCCGCCATTTACCGTGGTATCCGTGGCCGTATCACCGGCGTTCAGCGTGAATGAACTGCCT
TTTTCCAGCATCAGGGCATCCGCCTGACCGCCTCCGATACTGAATGCCTTTCCGTCGCTCCGGGTACCAC
TGACAGCGGCACCGGAATCGGCCAGCAGTACACCGCCATTTCCCATGGATACGGTGGTGGCGGTGCCACC
GTTGCGGACATCCAGCGTTCCGCCATCATCCACGCGGGTATTAGTGGCTGTGTGTCCGGTCAGCACATCC
AGGCGTCCGCCATTTTCCAGTACGACATTATCAGCTTTACCCTCCACAACAGAGAATGCTCCCAGGCGGT
TTATGCCGGTAACGGTTGCAGCCGTACTGGTAACCAGTGCGCCGCCCTGCTTCAGGGTGACATTCGTGGC
TGTACCACCGGCGTCCACCTGCAGTCTGCCCTTCTGATTAACGGTGGTATTCCCGGCCACACCCCCGTTT
TTGACAATCTGCCAGCCGTCACTGTTCACAACAGTGTCAGACGCTGTACCGCCGTTGTGCACATACTGGT
ATCCCCCATTCAGCGTGGTATCCAGTGCGTGACCATGTACAGTCTGGTCGCCGCCGGCATAAACCACAGT
GGTATTTGCCGTTCCTTCAGCTCTCACAATCTGGCGACCGTTTTTATTGATGGTTGTGCGCTTAAGGCTA
CCACCGCCACCGCCCTGAAAGTACAGGTTTTCGCTACCACCGCCACCCAGAATGCGGCGTTTGCTGCCTT
TGCTGCCGCTATAGCTGCCGCTTTTTTTGCTGCTAGATCCTCCCCCACCGCTACCGCCGCCGCCACTGCC
ACCGCCACCTTTGTACAGCTCATCCATGCCACCGGTAGAATGACGACCCTCCGCGCGCTCATATTGCTCT
ACGATCGTATAATCTTCATTATGAGAGGTGATGTCCAGTTTAATATTCACATTGTACGCGCCAGGCAGCT
GCACAGGTTTCTTGGCTTTGTACGTGGTTTTCACTTCAGCGTCATAATGGCCGCCATCTTTCAGTTTCAG
GCGCTGTTTAATTTCGCCTTTCAGCGCACCATCTTCCGGATACATGCGTTCGCTAGACGCCTCCCAACCC
ATCGTCTTTTTCTGCATCACCGGGCCATCAGATGGAAAATTAGTACCACGCAGTTTAACTTTATAGATGA
ACTCGCCATCCTGCAGGGAGGAGTCCTGAGTGACGGTCACGACACCACCATCTTCAAAATTCATTACGCG
TTCCCACTTGAAACCTTCCGGAAAAGACAGCTTCAGATAGTCCGGGATATCCGCTGGGTGTTTAACATAC
GCTTTAGAACCGTACATAAATTGCGGGCTCAGGATGTCCCACGCAAAAGGCAGCGGGCCGCCTTTAGTCA
CTTTCAGTTTGGCGGTCTGGGTGCCTTCATACGGACGGCCCTCGCCTTCGCCTTCGATCTCGAACTCGTG
ACCGTTAACAGAACCCTCCATGTGAACTTTGAAGCGCATGAACTCTTTAATGATAGCCATGTTATCCTCC
TCGCCCTTGGAAACCATGGATCCACCGCCACCGTGGTGGTGGTGGTGGTGGCCCATGGCCATCGCCGGCT
GGGCAGCGAGGAGCAGCAGACCAGCAGCAGCGGTCGGCAGCAGGTATTTCATATGTATATCTCCTTCTTA
AAGTTAAACAAAATTATTTCTAGAGGGGAATTGTTATCCGCTCACAATTCCCCTATAGTGAGTCGTATTA
ATTTCGCGGGATCGAGATCTCGATCCTCTACGCCGGACGCATCGTGGCCGGCATCACCGGCGCCACAGGT
GCGGTTGCTGGCGCCTATATCGCCGACATCACCGATGGGGAAGATCGGGCTCGCCACTTCGGGCTCATGA
GCGCTTGTTTCGGCGTGGGTATGGTGGCAGGCCCCGTGGCCGGGGGACTGTTGGGCGCCATCTCCTTGCA
TGCACCATTCCTTGCGGCGGCGGTGCTCAACGGCCTCAACCTACTACTGGGCTGCTTCCTAATGCAGGAG
TCGCATAAGGGAGAGCGTCGAGATCCCGGACACCATCGAATGGCGCAAAACCTTTCGCGGTATGGCATGA
TAGCGCCCGGAAGAGAGTCAATTCAGGGTGGTGAATGTGAAACCAGTAACGTTATACGATGTCGCAGAGT
ATGCCGGTGTCTCTTATCAGACCGTTTCCCGCGTGGTGAACCAGGCCAGCCACGTTTCTGCGAAAACGCG
GGAAAAAGTGGAAGCGGCGATGGCGGAGCTGAATTACATTCCCAACCGCGTGGCACAACAACTGGCGGGC
AAACAGTCGTTGCTGATTGGCGTTGCCACCTCCAGTCTGGCCCTGCACGCGCCGTCGCAAATTGTCGCGG
CGATTAAATCTCGCGCCGATCAACTGGGTGCCAGCGTGGTGGTGTCGATGGTAGAACGAAGCGGCGTCGA
AGCCTGTAAAGCGGCGGTGCACAATCTTCTCGCGCAACGCGTCAGTGGGCTGATCATTAACTATCCGCTG
GATGACCAGGATGCCATTGCTGTGGAAGCTGCCTGCACTAATGTTCCGGCGTTATTTCTTGATGTCTCTG
ACCAGACACCCATCAACAGTATTATTTTCTCCCATGAAGACGGTACGCGACTGGGCGTGGAGCATCTGGT
CGCATTGGGTCACCAGCAAATCGCGCTGTTAGCGGGCCCATTAAGTTCTGTCTCGGCGCGTCTGCGTCTG
GCTGGCTGGCATAAATATCTCACTCGCAATCAAATTCAGCCGATAGCGGAACGGGAAGGCGACTGGAGTG
CCATGTCCGGTTTTCAACAAACCATGCAAATGCTGAATGAGGGCATCGTTCCCACTGCGATGCTGGTTGC
CAACGATCAGATGGCGCTGGGCGCAATGCGCGCCATTACCGAGTCCGGGCTGCGCGTTGGTGCGGATATC
TCGGTAGTGGGATACGACGATACCGAAGACAGCTCATGTTATATCCCGCCGTTAACCACCATCAAACAGG
ATTTTCGCCTGCTGGGGCAAACCAGCGTGGACCGCTTGCTGCAACTCTCTCAGGGCCAGGCGGTGAAGGG
CAATCAGCTGTTGCCCGTCTCACTGGTGAAAAGAAAAACCACCCTGGCGCCCAATACGCAAACCGCCTCT
CCCCGCGCGTTGGCCGATTCATTAATGCAGCTGGCACGACAGGTTTCCCGACTGGAAAGCGGGCAGTGAG
CGCAACGCAATTAATGTAAGTTAGCTCACTCATTAGGCACCGGGATCTCGACCGATGCCCTTGAGAGCCT
TCAACCCAGTCAGCTCCTTCCGGTGGGCGCGGGGCATGACTATCGTCGCCGCACTTATGACTGTCTTCTT
TATCATGCAACTCGTAGGACAGGTGCCGGCAGCGCTCTGGGTCATTTTCGGCGAGGACCGCTTTCGCTGG
AGCGCGACGATGATCGGCCTGTCGCTTGCGGTATTCGGAATCTTGCACGCCCTCGCTCAAGCCTTCGTCA
CTGGTCCCGCCACCAAACGTTTCGGCGAGAAGCAGGCCATTATCGCCGGCATGGCGGCCCCACGGGTGCG
CATGATCGTGCTCCTGTCGTTGAGGACCCGGCTAGGCTGGCGGGGTTGCCTTACTGGTTAGCAGAATGAA
TCACCGATACGCGAGCGAACGTGAAGCGACTGCTGCTGCAAAACGTCTGCGACCTGAGCAACAACATGAA
TGGTCTTCGGTTTCCGTGTTTCGTAAAGTCTGGAAACGCGGAAGTCAGCGCCCTGCACCATTATGTTCCG
GATCTGCATCGCAGGATGCTGCTGGCTACCCTGTGGAACACCTACATCTGTATTAACGAAGCGCTGGCAT
TGACCCTGAGTGATTTTTCTCTGGTCCCGCCGCATCCATACCGCCAGTTGTTTACCCTCACAACGTTCCA
GTAACCGGGCATGTTCATCATCAGTAACCCGTATCGTGAGCATCCTCTCTCGTTTCATCGGTATCATTAC
CCCCATGAACAGAAATCCCCCTTACACGGAGGCATCAGTGACCAAACAGGAAAAAACCGCCCTTAACATG
GCCCGCTTTATCAGAAGCCAGACATTAACGCTTCTGGAGAAACTCAACGAGCTGGACGCGGATGAACAGG
CAGACATCTGTGAATCGCTTCACGACCACGCTGATGAGCTTTACCGCAGCTGCCTCGCGCGTTTCGGTGA
TGACGGTGAAAACCTCTGACACATGCAGCTCCCGGAGACGGTCACAGCTTGTCTGTAAGCGGATGCCGGG
AGCAGACAAGCCCGTCAGGGCGCGTCAGCGGGTGTTGGCGGGTGTCGGGGCGCAGCCATGACCCAGTCAC
GTAGCGATAGCGGAGTGTATACTGGCTTAACTATGCGGCATCAGAGCAGATTGTACTGAGAGTGCACCAT
TGCGGTGTGAAATACCGCACAGATGCGTAAGGAGAAAATACCGCATCAGGCGCTCTTCCGCTTCCTCGCT
CACTGACTCGCTGCGCTCGGTCGTTCGGCTGCGGCGAGCGGTATCAGCTCACTCAAAGGCGGTAATACGG
TTATCCACAGAATCAGGGGATAACGCAGGAAAGAACATGTGAGCAAAAGGCCAGCAAAAGGCCAGGAACC
GTAAAAAGGCCGCGTTGCTGGCGTTTTTCCATAGGCTCCGCCCCCCTGACGAGCATCACAAAAATCGACG
CTCAAGTCAGAGGTGGCGAAACCCGACAGGACTATAAAGATACCAGGCGTTTCCCCCTGGAAGCTCCCTC
GTGCGCTCTCCTGTTCCGACCCTGCCGCTTACCGGATACCTGTCCGCCTTTCTCCCTTCGGGAAGCGTGG
CGCTTTCTCATAGCTCACGCTGTAGGTATCTCAGTTCGGTGTAGGTCGTTCGCTCCAAGCTGGGCTGTGT
GCACGAACCCCCCGTTCAGCCCGACCGCTGCGCCTTATCCGGTAACTATCGTCTTGAGTCCAACCCGGTA
AGACACGACTTATCGCCACTGGCAGCAGCCACTGGTAACAGGATTAGCAGAGCGAGGTATGTAGGCGGTG
CTACAGAGTTCTTGAAGTGGTGGCCTAACTACGGCTACACTAGAAGGACAGTATTTGGTATCTGCGCTCT
GCTGAAGCCAGTTACCTTCGGAAAAAGAGTTGGTAGCTCTTGATCCGGCAAACAAACCACCGCTGGTAGC
GGTGGTTTTTTTGTTTGCAAGCAGCAGATTACGCGCAGAAAAAAAGGATCTCAAGAAGATCCTTTGATCT
TTTCTACGGGGTCTGACGCTCAGTGGAACGAAAACTCACGTTAAGGGATTTTGGTCATGAGATTATCAAA
AAGGATCTTCACCTAGATCCTTTTAAATTAAAAATGAAGTTTTAAATCAATCTAAAGTATATATGAGTAA
ACTTGGTCTGACAGTTACCAATGCTTAATCAGTGAGGCACCTATCTCAGCGATCTGTCTATTTCGTTCAT
CCATAGTTGCCTGACTCCCCGTCGTGTAGATAACTACGATACGGGAGGGCTTACCATCTGGCCCCAGTGC
TGCAATGATACCGCGAGACCCACGCTCACCGGCTCCAGATTTATCAGCAATAAACCAGCCAGCCGGAAGG
GCCGAGCGCAGAAGTGGTCCTGCAACTTTATCCGCCTCCATCCAGTCTATTAATTGTTGCCGGGAAGCTA
GAGTAAGTAGTTCGCCAGTTAATAGTTTGCGCAACGTTGTTGCCATTGCTGCAGGCATCGTGGTGTCACG
CTCGTCGTTTGGTATGGCTTCATTCAGCTCCGGTTCCCAACGATCAAGGCGAGTTACATGATCCCCCATG
TTGTGCAAAAAAGCGGTTAGCTCCTTCGGTCCTCCGATCGTTGTCAGAAGTAAGTTGGCCGCAGTGTTAT
CACTCATGGTTATGGCAGCACTGCATAATTCTCTTACTGTCATGCCATCCGTAAGATGCTTTTCTGTGAC
TGGTGAGTACTCAACCAAGTCATTCTGAGAATAGTGTATGCGGCGACCGAGTTGCTCTTGCCCGGCGTCA
ATACGGGATAATACCGCGCCACATAGCAGAACTTTAAAAGTGCTCATCATTGGAAAACGTTCTTCGGGGC
GAAAACTCTCAAGGATCTTACCGCTGTTGAGATCCAGTTCGATGTAACCCACTCGTGCACCCAACTGATC
TTCAGCATCTTTTACTTTCACCAGCGTTTCTGGGTGAGCAAAAACAGGAAGGCAAAATGCCGCAAAAAAG
GGAATAAGGGCGACACGGAAATGTTGAATACTCATACTCTTCCTTTTTCAATATTATTGAAGCATTTATC
AGGGTTATTGTCTCATGAGCGGATACATATTTGAATGTATTTAGAAAAATAAACAAATAGGGGTTCCGCG
CACATTTCCCCGAAAAGTGCCACCTAAATTGTAAGCGTTAATATTTTGTTAAAATTCGCGTTAAATTTTT
GTTAAATCAGCTCATTTTTTAACCAATAGGCCGAAATCGGCAAAATCCCTTATAAATCAAAAGAATAGAC
CGAGATAGGGT
[37 nt withheld, positions 8482-8518]
AAAGAACGTGGACTCCAACGTCAAAGG
[49 nt withheld, positions 8546-8594]
T
[91 nt withheld, positions 8596-8686]
G
[124 nt withheld, positions 8688-8811]
CCCATTCGCCA
Features (pLannotate 1.2.2; 22 found; start..end, strand, type, name):
     26..73      -  terminator     T7 terminator: transcription terminator for bacteriophage T7 RNA polymerase
     81..130     -  CDS            SET1 (fragment): solubility-enhancement tag derived from T7 phage gene 10B
    140..157     -  CDS            9xHis (fragment): 9xHis affinity tag
    170..2581    -  CDS            flu (fragment): AG43_ECOLI - Also known as yeeQ, yzzX. Experimental evidence at protein level: Swiss-Prot protein existence level 1. Controls colony form variation and autoaggregation. May function as an adhesin. From Escherichia coli (strain K12).
   2810..3517    -  CDS            mCherry: mCherry is a basic (constitutively fluorescent) red fluorescent protein published in 2004, derived from Discosoma sp.. It is reported to be a very rapidly-maturing monomer with low acid sensitivity.
   3533..3551    -  CDS            9xHis (fragment): 9xHis affinity tag
   3557..3622    -  sig_peptide    pelB signal sequence: leader peptide for secretion; pelB (fragment)
   3630..3652    -  RBS            RBS: efficient ribosome binding site from bacteriophage T7 gene 10 (Olins and Rangwala, 1989)
   3667..3691    -  protein_bind   lac operator: The lac repressor binds to the lac operator to inhibit transcription in E. coli. This inhibition can be relieved by adding lactose or isopropyl-β-D-thiogalactopyranoside (IPTG). lac repressor encoded by lacI
   3692..3710    -  promoter       T7 promoter: promoter for bacteriophage T7 RNA polymerase
   3732..4011    +  CDS            TcR (fragment): tetracycline efflux protein; tet; confers resistance to tetracycline
   4019..4096    +  promoter       lacI promoter: lacI
   4097..5179    +  CDS            lacI: lac repressor; lacI; The lac repressor binds to the lac operator to inhibit transcription in E. coli. This inhibition can be relieved by adding lactose or isopropyl-β-D-thiogalactopyranoside (IPTG).
   5192..5213    +  protein_bind   CAP binding site: CAP binding activates transcription in the presence of cAMP. E. coli catabolite activator protein
   5228..5519    +  CDS            TcR (fragment): tetracycline efflux protein; tet; confers resistance to tetracycline
   5591..5971    -  CDS            YPB1_ECOLX: Protein predicted: Swiss-Prot protein existence level 4. From Escherichia coli.
   5988..6179    +  CDS            rop: Rop protein, which maintains plasmids at low copy number; rop
   6281..6420    +  misc_feature   bom: basis of mobility region from pBR322
   6606..7194    -  rep_origin     ori: high-copy-number ColE1/pMB1/pBR322/pUC origin of replication
   7365..8225    -  CDS            AmpR: β-lactamase; bla; confers resistance to ampicillin, carbenicillin, and related antibiotics
   8226..8330    -  promoter       AmpR promoter: bla
   8383..8811    -  rep_origin     f1 ori (sequence partly withheld): f1 bacteriophage origin of replication; arrow indicates direction of (+) strand synthesis
