[The description below was written by a language model from this plasmid's Addgene catalogue record and pLannotate feature annotations shown in this document.]
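Description:
pET22b Ag43 160N 6H mCherry-R5 AmpR is a bacterial expression plasmid of about 8.8 kb built on the pET22b backbone for T7-driven protein production in E. coli. It replicates from a pBR322/ColE1-type origin accompanied by rop and the bom region. The record lists it as high copy, although rop normally moderates copy number. It is selected with ampicillin through the β-lactamase gene and also carries an f1 origin. The backbone supplies lacI under its own promoter. Short tetracycline-resistance fragments annotated around lacI are backbone remnants, not functional markers.

The payload, inserted by Gibson assembly, is a single fusion reading frame controlled by the T7 promoter, a lac operator and the T7 gene 10 ribosome binding site, and closed by the T7 terminator. Expression is therefore IPTG-inducible in hosts that supply T7 RNA polymerase. Reading along the coding strand, the annotated parts are the pelB leader for export to the periplasm, a His tag, mCherry, a large fragment of the E. coli autotransporter adhesin Ag43 (flu), and a second His-tag fragment from the vector. An unannotated stretch of roughly 230 bp lies between mCherry and Ag43. It presumably holds the silaffin R5 peptide and the TEV protease site that the record describes as lying between the Ag43 alpha subunit and the fluorescent protein, but the feature table does not confirm their positions. This order places the mCherry-R5 cargo upstream of Ag43, whereas the catalogue field calls the fusion C-terminal.

The design uses Ag43 as a surface-display scaffold. R5 is a silica-precipitating peptide, mCherry serves as a fluorescent reporter, the His tag allows purification, and TEV cleavage can release the cargo. The associated publication concerns a living-material platform for biosilica biomineralization.
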