Addgene plasmid #225141: pET22b Ag43 160N 6H mCherry-R5 AmpR
Purpose: Recombinant Ag43 protein fused to silaffin-R5 and mCherry. pelB as the periplasmic signal. His-tag for purification. TEV enzyme recognition site between Ag43 alpha subunit and the fluorescent protein.
Depositing lab: Urartu Seker. Depositing organization: Bilkent University UNAM, Nanotechnology Research Center. Publication: A living material platform for the biomineralization of biosilica. Kirpat Konak BM, Bakar ME, Ahan RE, Ozyurek EU, Dokmeci S, Safak Seker UO. Mater Today Bio. 2022 Oct 10;17:100461. doi: 10.1016/j.mtbio.2022.100461. eCollection 2022 Dec 15. PubMed 36278145.
Backbone
  Vector backbone: pet22b
  Backbone size w/o insert (bp): 5370
  Total vector size (bp): 8823
  Vector type: Bacterial Expression
Growth in bacteria
  Bacterial resistance: Ampicillin, 100 μg/mL
  Growth temperature: 37°C
  Growth strain: DH5alpha
  Copy number: High Copy
Gene/Insert
  Gene/Insert name: Ag43 160N, mCherry
  Species: Discosoma sp
  Insert size (bp): 3453
  Promoter: T7
  Tag / fusion protein: Ag43 protein fused to silaffin-R5 and mCherry (C terminal on insert)
  Cloning method: Gibson Cloning
  Sequencing primers: 5′ CCTCCTTTCAGCAAAAAACCCC; 3′ TAATACGACTCACTATAGGG
Terms and licenses: Academic/Nonprofit Terms; Industry Terms: Not Available to Industry
How to cite: pET22b Ag43 160N 6H mCherry-R5 AmpR was a gift from Urartu Seker (Addgene plasmid # 225141 ; http://n2t.net/addgene:225141 ; RRID:Addgene_225141)
